Addgene plasmid #176402: GFP-Trim46
Purpose: TRIM46 tagged with GFP
Depositing lab: Casper Hoogenraad & Thomas Schwarz. Publication: TRIM46 Controls Neuronal Polarity and Axon Specification by Driving the Formation of Parallel Microtubule Arrays. van Beuningen SFB, Will L, Harterink M, Chazeau A, van Battum EY, Frias CP, Franker MAM, Katrukha EA, Stucchi R, Vocking K, Antunes AT, Slenders L, Doulkeridou S, Sillevis Smitt P, Altelaar AFM, Post JA, Akhmanova A, Pasterkamp RJ, Kapitein LC, de Graaff E, Hoogenraad CC. Neuron. 2015 Dec 16;88(6):1208-1226. doi: 10.1016/j.neuron.2015.11.012. Epub 2015 Dec 6. PubMed 26671463.
Backbone
  Vector backbone: ?pGW1-GFP
  Vector type: Mammalian Expression
Growth in bacteria
  Bacterial resistance: Ampicillin, 100 μg/mL
  Growth temperature: 37°C
  Growth strain: DH5alpha
  Copy number: High Copy
Gene/Insert
  Gene/Insert name: trim46
  Species: M. musculus (mouse)
  Entrez Gene: Trim46 (a.k.a. TRIFIC)
  Tag / fusion protein: GFP (N terminal on insert)
  Cloning method: Restriction Enzyme; 5′ cloning site unknown (unknown if destroyed); 3′ cloning site unknown (unknown if destroyed)
Terms and licenses: Academic/Nonprofit Terms; Industry Terms: Not Available to Industry
How to cite: GFP-Trim46 was a gift from Casper Hoogenraad & Thomas Schwarz (Addgene plasmid # 176402 ; http://n2t.net/addgene:176402 ; RRID:Addgene_176402)
