[The description below was written by a language model from this plasmid's Addgene catalogue record and pLannotate feature annotations shown in this document.]
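Description:
GFP-Trim46 is a mammalian expression plasmid of about 8.1 kb that encodes mouse TRIM46 (also called TRIFIC) fused at its N-terminus to EGFP. The backbone is listed, with some uncertainty in the record, as pGW1-GFP. In bacteria it is maintained through a high-copy ColE1/pUC-type origin and selected with ampicillin via the β-lactamase gene. The annotation also picks up short remnants of earlier cloning vectors (fragments of lacZα, lacI, rop, bom, a lac promoter/operator and a partial SV40 origin). These appear to be backbone relics rather than working parts of the design.

The expression cassette is driven by the human cytomegalovirus immediate-early enhancer and promoter, which span the numbering origin of the circular sequence. The adjacent UL127 annotation most likely reflects additional upstream CMV genomic sequence carried along with the enhancer. Downstream of the promoter lies CMV intron A, an element commonly included to boost transcript processing and expression levels. The EGFP coding sequence follows, then after a short gap the Trim46 open reading frame, consistent with a single fusion protein. The transcript ends in SV40-derived sequence comprising a small large T antigen fragment and the SV40 polyadenylation signal. The restriction sites used to insert Trim46 are not recorded, and no mammalian selection marker is annotated, which suggests transient transfection use.

TRIM46 is a microtubule-associated protein that organises uniformly oriented, cross-linked parallel microtubule bundles in the proximal axon and is needed for axon specification, neuronal polarity and neuronal migration. The construct allows fluorescent visualisation of TRIM46 in transfected cells, in keeping with the associated study of neuronal polarity and parallel microtubule arrays.
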