Features (pLannotate 1.2.2; 18 found; start..end, strand, type, name):
      1..204     +  promoter       CMV promoter: human cytomegalovirus (CMV) immediate early promoter
    340..1166    +  intron         CMV intron A: human cytomegalovirus intron A (Chapman et al., 1991)
   1196..1912    +  CDS            EGFP: EGFP is a basic (constitutively fluorescent) green fluorescent protein published in 1996, derived from Aequorea victoria. It is reported to be a rapidly-maturing weak dimer with moderate acid sensitivity.
   1934..4210    +  CDS            Trim46: TRI46_MOUSE - Also known as Trific. Experimental evidence at protein level: Swiss-Prot protein existence level 1. Microtubule-associated protein that is involved in the formation of parallel microtubule bundles linked by cross-bridges in the proximal axon. Required for the uniform orientation and maintenance of the parallel microtubule fascicles, which are important for efficient cargo delivery and trafficking in axons. Thereby also required for proper axon formation, the establishment of neuronal polarity and proper neuronal migration. From Mus musculus (Mouse).
   4244..4328    +  CDS            large T antigen (fragment): large T antigen from SV40 (simian virus 40)
   4351..4485    +  polyA_signal   SV40 poly(A) signal: SV40 polyadenylation signal
   4536..4552    -  protein_bind   lac operator: The lac repressor binds to the lac operator to inhibit transcription in E. coli. This inhibition can be relieved by adding lactose or isopropyl-β-D-thiogalactopyranoside (IPTG). lac repressor encoded by lacI
   4560..4590    -  promoter       lac promoter: promoter for the E. coli lac operon
   4638..4730    -  CDS            lacI (fragment): lac repressor; lacI; The lac repressor binds to the lac operator to inhibit transcription in E. coli. This inhibition can be relieved by adding lactose or isopropyl-β-D-thiogalactopyranoside (IPTG).
   4913..5501    -  rep_origin     ori: high-copy-number ColE1/pMB1/pBR322/pUC origin of replication
   5672..6532    -  CDS            AmpR: β-lactamase; bla; confers resistance to ampicillin, carbenicillin, and related antibiotics
   6564..6652    -  promoter       AmpR promoter (fragment): bla
   6747..6782    +  CDS            rop (fragment): Rop protein, which maintains plasmids at low copy number; rop
   6884..6935    +  misc_feature   bom (fragment): basis of mobility region from pBR322
   6944..7019    -  rep_origin     SV40 ori (fragment): SV40 origin of replication
   7027..7181    -  CDS            lacZα (fragment): LacZα fragment of β-galactosidase; lacZ fragment
   7202..7579    -  CDS            UL127: UL127_HCMVA - Protein predicted: Swiss-Prot protein existence level 4. From Human cytomegalovirus (strain AD169) (HHV-5) (Human herpesvirus 5).
   7746..8125    +  enhancer       CMV enhancer: human cytomegalovirus immediate early enhancer
>Addgene plasmid #176402 | GFP-Trim46 | addgene full sequence | sequence record 346203 | Addgene NGS Result
GTGATGCGGTTTTGGCAGTACATCAATGGGCGTGGATAGCGGTTTGACTCACGGGGATTTCCAAGTCTCC
ACCCCATTGACGTCAATGGGAGTTTGTTTTGGCACCAAAATCAACGGGACTTTCCAAAATGTCGTAACAA
CTCCGCCCCATTGACGCAAATGGGCGGTAGGCGTGTACGGTGGGAGGTCTATATAAGCAGAGCTCGTTTA
GTGAACCGTCAGATCGCCTGGAGACGCCATCCACGCTGTTTTGACCTCCATAGAAGACACCGGGACCGAT
CCAGCCTCCGCGGCCGGGAACGGTGCATTGGAACGCGGATTCCCCGTGCCAAGAGTGACGTAAGTACCGC
CTATAGAGTCTATAGGCCCACCCCCTTGGCTTCTTATGCATGCTATACTGTTTTTGGCTTGGGGTCTATA
CACCCCCGCTTCCTCATGTTATAGGTGATGGTATAGCTTAGCCTATAGGTGTGGGTTATTGACCATTATT
GACCACTCCCCTATTGGTGACGATACTTTCCATTACTAATCCATAACATGGCTCTTTGCCACAACTCTCT
TTATTGGCTATATGCCAATACACTGTCCTTCAGAGACTGACACGGACTCTGTATTTTTACAGGATGGGGT
CTCATTTATTATTTACAAATTCACATATACAACACCACCGTCCCCAGTGCCCGCAGTTTTTATTAAACAT
AACGTGGGATCTCCACGCGAATCTCGGGTACGTGTTCCGGACATGGGCTCTTCTCCGGTAGCGGCGGAGC
TTCTACATCCGAGCCCTGCTCCCATGCCTCCAGCGACTCATGGTCGCTCGGCAGCTCCTTGCTCCTAACA
GTGGAGGCCAGACTTAGGCACAGCACGATGCCCACCACCACCAGTGTGCCGCACAAGGCCGTGGCGGTAG
GGTATGTGTCTGAAAATGAGCTCGGGGAGCGGGCTTGCACCGCTGACGCATTTGGAAGACTTAAGGCAGC
GGCAGAAGAAGATGCAGGCAGCTGAGTTGTTGTGTTCTGATAAGAGTCAGAGGTAACTCCCGTTGCGGTG
CTGTTAACGGTGGAGGGCAGTGTAGTCTGAGCAGTACTCGTTGCTGCCGCGCGCGCCACCAGACATAATA
GCTGACAGACTAACAGACTGTTCCTTTCCATGGGTCTTTTCTGCAGTCACCGTCCTTGACACGAAGCTTG
CCACCATGGTGAGCAAGGGCGAGGAGCTGTTCACCGGGGTGGTGCCCATCCTGGTCGAGCTGGACGGCGA
CGTAAACGGCCACAAGTTCAGCGTGTCCGGCGAGGGCGAGGGCGATGCCACCTACGGCAAGCTGACCCTG
AAGTTCATCTGCACCACCGGCAAGCTGCCCGTGCCCTGGCCCACCCTCGTGACCACCCTGACCTACGGCG
TGCAGTGCTTCAGCCGCTACCCCGACCACATGAAGCAGCACGACTTCTTCAAGTCCGCCATGCCCGAAGG
CTACGTCCAGGAGCGCACCATCTTCTTCAAGGACGACGGCAACTACAAGACCCGCGCCGAGGTGAAGTTC
GAGGGCGACACCCTGGTGAACCGCATCGAGCTGAAGGGCATCGACTTCAAGGAGGACGGCAACATCCTGG
GGCACAAGCTGGAGTACAACTACAACAGCCACAACGTCTATATCATGGCCGACAAGCAGAAGAACGGCAT
CAAGGTGAACTTCAAGATCCGCCACAACATCGAGGACGGCAGCGTGCAGCTCGCCGACCACTACCAGCAG
AACACCCCCATCGGCGACGGCCCCGTGCTGCTGCCCGACAACCACTACCTGAGCACCCAGTCTGCCCTGA
GCAAAGACCCCAACGAGAAGCGCGATCACATGGTCCTGCTGGAGTTCGTGACCGCCGCCGGGATCACTCT
CGGCATGGACGAGCTGTACAAGTCCGGAGGCGCGCCTGAATTCATGGCTGAGGGTGAGGATATGCAGACC
TTCACTTCCATCATGGATGCACTAGTCCGCATCAGTACAAGCATGAAGAACATGGAGAAGGAACTGCTGT
GCCCAGTGTGCCAAGAGATGTACAAGCAGCCACTAGTGCTGCCTTGTACCCACAACGTGTGCCAGGCCTG
TGCCCGGGAGGTTTTGGGCCAGCAGGGGTACATAGGCCATGGTGGGGATCCGAGTTCGGAGCCCACTTCT
CCTGCTTCCACCCCTTCTACCCGCAGCCCCCGCCTCTCTCGGAGAACTCTCCCCAAGCCAGATCGCTTGG
ACCGGCTCCTTAAGTCAGGCTTTGGGACATACCCTGGGCGGAAGCGTGGTGCCTTGCACCCCCAGACGAT
CCTATTCCCGTGCCCAGCCTGCCAAGGCGATGTGGAGCTGGGGGAGAGGGGCCTTTCCGGGCTTTTCCGA
AACCTGACCCTAGAGCGAGTGGTGGAGAGGTACCGCCAGAGTGTGAGTGTGGGAGGAGCCATCCTGTGCC
AGTTGTGCAAGCCCCCACCACTAGAGGCCACCAAGGGCTGCACAGAGTGTCGAGCTACCTTCTGTAACGA
ATGCTTCAAGCTCTTCCACCCCTGGGGCACTCAGAAGGCGCAGCATGAGCCCACGCTACCCACTCTCTCA
TTCCGCCCCAAGGGTCTGATGTGTCCAGACCACAAGGAAGAGGTGACCCACTACTGTAAGACATGTCAAC
GACTGGTGTGCCAACTCTGCAGAGTACGGCGTACCCACAGTGGGCACAAGATCACACCAGTGCTCAGTGC
CTACCAGGCCCTCAAGGATAAGCTAACAAAGAGCCTGGCATACATCTTGGGAAATCAGGACACTGTGCAG
ACCCAGATTTGTGAGCTGGAAGAGACCATCAGGCACACTGAGGTGAGTGGTCAGCAAGCAAAAGAGGAGG
TGTCCCAGCTGGTTCGGGGACTAGGGGCTGTGCTGGAAGAGAAGCGGGCCTCACTGCTTCAGGCCATTGA
AGAATGCCAGCAAGAGCGCTTATCCCGGCTCAGCGCCCAGATCCATGAACACCAGAGCCTGCTGGATGGC
TCGGGTCTGGTGGGTTATGCGCAGGAAGTCCTTAAGGAAACAGACCAGCCTTGTTTTGTACAAGCAGCCA
AACAGCTGCATAACAGGATTGCCCGAGCCACTGAGGCCCTCCAGACATTCCGGCCAGCTGCCAGCTCCTC
CTTCCGCCACTGCCAGCTGGATGTGGGGCGTGAGATGAAGCTGTTGACCGAGCTTAGCTTCCTGAGAGTG
CCCGAGGCGCCCGTCATAGACACCCAACGCACCTTTGCCTATGATCAAATCTTCCTGTGCTGGCGGCTGC
CCCCTCACTCACCACCTGCCTGGCATTACACCGTTGAGTTCCGGCGCACAGATGTCCCCGCCCAGCCAGG
CCCTACACGCTGGCAGCGCCGGGAAGAGGTGAGGGGCACCAGCGCCCTTCTTGAGAACCCCGACACGGGC
TCTGTGTACGTGCTGCGTGTCCGTGGCTGCAACAAGGCTGGCTACGGAGAGTACAGTGAAGATGTGCACC
TGCACACACCCCCAGCCCCTGTCCTGCACTTCTTCCTTGATGGCCGCTGGGGTGCGAGCCGAGAGCGGCT
AGCCATCAGCAAGGACCAGCGAGCGGTGCGGAGTATCCCAGGGCTTCCCTTGCTGCTGGCTGCTGAGCGG
CTGCTCACGGGCTGCCACCTGAGTGTGGACGTGGTCTTGGGTGATGTGGCTGTGACCCAGGGCCGCAGCT
ACTGGGCCTGTGCGGTAGACCCTGCCTCCTACTTGGTCAAGGTGGGCGTCGGGCTGGAGAGCAAACTTCA
GGAAAGCTTCCAGGGTGCCCCGGATGTGATCAGCCCCAGATACGACCCGGACAGTGGGCACGACAGCGGT
GCCGAGGACGCTGCCGTGGAGGCGTTACCACCCTTTGCTTTCCTGACCATCGGCATGGGCAAGATCCTGC
TGGGTTCCGGAGCGAGTTCCAATGCGGGGCTGACAGGGAGGGATGGCCCCACCACCAGCTGCACAGTGCC
CCTGCCACCCCGCCTAGGTATCTGTTTGGACTACGAGCGGGGGCGGGTCTCCTTCCTGGATGCCGTGTCC
TTCCGTGGGCTGCTCGAGTGCCCCCTGGACTGCTCAGGGCCTGTGTGCCCTGCCTTCTGCTTCATTGGGG
GTGGCGCTGTTCAGCTGCAGGAGCCCGTGGGCACCAAGCCTGAGAGGAAAGTCACCATTGGGGGCTTTGC
CAAACTGGACTGAGTCGACTGCGGCCGCCTCTAGATAATTCATTGATCATAATCAGCCATACCACATTTG
TAGAGGTTTTACTTGCTTTAAAAAACCTCCCACACCTCCCCCTGAACCTGAAACATAAAATGAATGCAAT
TGTTGTTGTTAACTTGTTTATTGCAGCTTATAATGGTTACAAATAAAGCAATAGCATCACAAATTTCACA
AATAAAGCATTTTTTTCACTGCATTCTAGTTGTGGTTTGTCCAAACTCATCAATGTATCTTATCATGTCT
GGATCGATCCGTACCGAGCTCGCGTAATCATGTCATAGCTGTTTCCTGTGTGAAATTGTTATCCGCTCAC
AATTCCACACAACATACGAGCCGGAAGCATAAAGTGTAAAGCCTGGGGTGCCTAATGAGTGAGCTAACTA
CATTAATTGCGTTGCGCTCACTGCCCGCTTTCCAGTCGGGAAACCTGTCGTGCCAGCTGCATTAATGAAT
CGGCCAACGCGCGGGGAGAGGCGGTTTGCGTATTGGGCGCTCTTCCGCTTCCTCGCTCACTGACTCGCTG
CGCTCGGTCGTTCGGCTGCGGCGAGCGGTATCAGCTCACTCAAAGGCGGTAATACGGTTATCCACAGAAT
CAGGGGATAACGCAGGAAAGAACATGTGAGCAAAAGGCCAGCAAAAGGCCAGGAACCGTAAAAAGGCCGC
GTTGCTGGCGTTTTTCCATAGGCTCCGCCCCCCTGACGAGCATCACAAAAATCGACGCTCAAGTCAGAGG
TGGCGAAACCCGACAGGACTATAAAGATACCAGGCGTTTCCCCCTGGAAGCTCCCTCGTGCGCTCTCCTG
TTCCGACCCTGCCGCTTACCGGATACCTGTCCGCCTTTCTCCCTTCGGGAAGCGTGGCGCTTTCTCATAG
CTCACGCTGTAGGTATCTCAGTTCGGTGTAGGTCGTTCGCTCCAAGCTGGGCTGTGTGCACGAACCCCCC
GTTCAGCCCGACCGCTGCGCCTTATCCGGTAACTATCGTCTTGAGTCCAACCCGGTAAGACACGACTTAT
CGCCACTGGCAGCAGCCACTGGTAACAGGATTAGCAGAGCGAGGTATGTAGGCGGTGCTACAGAGTTCTT
GAAGTGGTGGCCTAACTACGGCTACACTAGAAGAACAGTATTTGGTATCTGCGCTCTGCTGAAGCCAGTT
ACCTTCGGAAAAAGAGTTGGTAGCTCTTGATCCGGCAAACAAACCACCGCTGGTAGCGGTGGTTTTTTTG
TTTGCAAGCAGCAGATTACGCGCAGAAAAAAAGGATCTCAAGAAGATCCTTTGATCTTTTCTACGGGGTC
TGACGCTCAGTGGAACGAAAACTCACGTTAAGGGATTTTGGTCATGAGATTATCAAAAAGGATCTTCACC
TAGATCCTTTTAAATTAAAAATGAAGTTTTAAATCAATCTAAAGTATATATGAGTAAACTTGGTCTGACA
GTTACCAATGCTTAATCAGTGAGGCACCTATCTCAGCGATCTGTCTATTTCGTTCATCCATAGTTGCCTG
ACTCCCCGTCGTGTAGATAACTACGATACGGGAGGGCTTACCATCTGGCCCCAGTGCTGCAATGATACCG
CGAGACCCACGCTCACCGGCTCCAGATTTATCAGCAATAAACCAGCCAGCCGGAAGGGCCGAGCGCAGAA
GTGGTCCTGCAACTTTATCCGCCTCCATCCAGTCTATTAATTGTTGCCGGGAAGCTAGAGTAAGTAGTTC
GCCAGTTAATAGTTTGCGCAACGTTGTTGCCATTGCTACAGGCATCGTGGTGTCACGCTCGTCGTTTGGT
ATGGCTTCATTCAGCTCCGGTTCCCAACGATCAAGGCGAGTTACATGATCCCCCATGTTGTGCAAAAAAG
CGGTTAGCTCCTTCGGTCCTCCGATCGTTGTCAGAAGTAAGTTGGCCGCAGTGTTATCACTCATGGTTAT
GGCAGCACTGCATAATTCTCTTACTGTCATGCCATCCGTAAGATGCTTTTCTGTGACTGGTGAGTACTCA
ACCAAGTCATTCTGAGAATAGTGTATGCGGCGACCGAGTTGCTCTTGCCCGGCGTCAATACGGGATAATA
CCGCGCCACATAGCAGAACTTTAAAAGTGCTCATCATTGGAAAACGTTCTTCGGGGCGAAAACTCTCAAG
GATCTTACCGCTGTTGAGATCCAGTTCGATGTAACCCACTCGTGCACCCAACTGATCTTCAGCATCTTTT
ACTTTCACCAGCGTTTCTGGGTGAGCAAAAACAGGAAGGCAAAATGCCGCAAAAAAGGGAATAAGGGCGA
CACGGAAATGTTGAATACTCATACTCTTCCTTTTTCAATAAGCGGCCTCGAGTTATTATTGAAGCATTTA
TCAGGGTTATTGTCTCATGAGCGGATACATATTTGAATGTATTTAGAAAAATAAACAAATAGGGGTTCCG
CGCACATTTCCCCGAAAAGTGCCACCTGACGTCTAAGAAACCATTATTATCATGACATTAACCTATAAAA
ATAGGCGTATCACGAGGCCCTTTCGTCTCGCGCGTTTCGGTGATGACGGTGAAAACCTCTGACACATGCA
GCTCCCGGAGACGGTCACAGCTTGTCTGTAAGCGGATGCCGGGAGCAGACAAGCCCGTCAGGGCGCGTCA
GCGGGTGTTGGCGGGTGTCGGGGCTGGCTTAACTATGCGGCATCAGAGCAGATTGTACTGAGAGTGCACC
ATATGAAGACGTCGCCTCCTCACTACTTCTGGAATAGCTCAGAGGCCGAGGCGGCCTCGGCCTCTGCATA
AATAAAAAAAATTAGTCAGGGCGCCATTCGCCATTCAGGCTGCGCAACTGTTGGGAAGGGCGATCGGTGC
GGGCCTCTTCGCTATTACGCCAGCTGGCGAAAGGGGGATGTGCTGCAAGGCGATTAAGTTGGGTAACGCC
AGGGTTTTCCCAGTCACGACGTTGTAAAACGACGGCCAGTGCCCGTGTCAAGGACGGTGACTGCAGTGAA
TAATAAAATGTGTGTTTGTCCGAAATACGCGTTTTGAGATTTCTGTCGCCGACTAAATTCATGTCGCGCG
ATAGTGGTGTTTATCGCCGATAGAGATGGCGATATTGGAAAAATCGATATTTGAAAATATGGCATATTGA
AAATGTCGCCGATGTGAGTTTCTGTGTAACTGATATCGCCATTTTTCCAAAAGTGATTTTTGGGCATACG
CGATATCTGGCGATAGCGCTTATATCGTTTACGGGGGATGGCGATAGACGACTTTGGTGACTTGGGCGAT
TCTGTGTGTCGCAAATATCGCAGTTTCGATATAGGTGACAGACGATATGAGGCTATATCGCCGATAGAGG
CGACATCAAGCTGGCACATGGCCAATGCATATCGATCTATACATTGAATCAATATTGGCCATTAGCCATA
TTATTCATTGGTTATATAGCATAAATCAATATTGGCTATTGGCCATTGCATACGTTGTATCCATATCATA
ATATGTACATTTATATTGGCTCATGTCCAACATTACCGCCATGTTGACATTGATTATTGACTAGTTATTA
ATAGTAATCAATTACGGGGTCATTAGTTCATAGCCCATATATGGAGTTCCGCGTTACATAACTTACGGTA
AATGGCCCGCCTGGCTGACCGCCCAACGACCCCCGCCCATTGACGTCAATAATGACGTATGTTCCCATAG
TAACGCCAATAGGGACTTTCCATTGACGTCAATGGGTGGAGTATTTACGGTAAACTGCCCACTTGGCAGT
ACATCAAGTGTATCATATGCCAAGTACGCCCCCTATTGACGTCAATGACGGTAAATGGCCCGCCTGGCAT
TATGCCCAGTACATGACCTTATGGGACTTTCCTACTTGGCAGTACATCTACGTATTAGTCATCGCTATTA
CCATG
